Addgene plasmid #54510: mEos2-C1
Purpose: (Empty Backbone) Localization: C1 Cloning Vector, Excitation: 505 / 569, Emission: 516 / 581
Depositing lab: Michael Davidson & Loren Looger. Depositing organization: Florida State University, Tallahassee. Publication: A bright and photostable photoconvertible fluorescent protein. McKinney SA, Murphy CS, Hazelwood KL, Davidson MW, Looger LL. Nat Methods. 2009 Feb . 6(2):131-3. 10.1038/nmeth.1296 PubMed 19169260.
Backbone
  Vector backbone: mEos2-C1
  Backbone size (bp): 4750
  Vector type: Mammalian Expression
  Selectable markers: Neomycin (select with G418)
  Tag / fusion protein: mEos2 (N terminal on backbone)
Growth in bacteria
  Bacterial resistance: Kanamycin, 50 μg/mL
  Growth temperature: 37°C
  Growth strain: DH5alpha
  Copy number: High Copy
Gene/Insert
  Gene/Insert name: None
  Tag / fusion protein: mEos2 (N terminal on backbone)
Terms and licenses: Academic/Nonprofit Terms; Industry Terms
Depositor comments: mEosA = mEos2 = wtEos + N11K-E70K-H74N-H121Y-V123T-T158H. Excitation = 505 / 569; Emission = 516 / 581
How to cite: mEos2-C1 was a gift from Michael Davidson & Loren Looger (Addgene plasmid # 54510 ; http://n2t.net/addgene:54510 ; RRID:Addgene_54510)
