[The description below was written by a language model from this plasmid's Addgene catalogue record.]
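Description:
mEos2-C1 is an empty mammalian expression backbone of about 4.75 kb, designed for building fusions to the photoconvertible fluorescent protein mEos2. It carries no insert. In the "C1" layout the mEos2 coding sequence sits upstream of the cloning site, so a gene of interest cloned in frame is expressed with mEos2 at its N terminus. The plasmid is maintained in E. coli as a high-copy vector under kanamycin selection. In mammalian cells, a neomycin resistance marker allows G418 selection of stable transfectants. The record does not state the promoter driving the fusion, the origins of replication or the polyadenylation signals, and no feature table is available to confirm them.

According to the depositor's notes, mEos2 (also called mEosA) is derived from wild-type Eos by six substitutions: N11K, E70K, H74N, H121Y, V123T and T158H. The associated publication describes it as a bright and photostable photoconvertible protein. It has two spectral states. The initial green form has excitation and emission maxima of 505 and 516 nm, and the photoconverted red form has maxima of 569 and 581 nm. Eos-family proteins generally switch irreversibly from green to red on illumination with violet or near-UV light.

The vector is typically used to tag a protein of interest for localization studies in mammalian cells. Photoconvertible tags of this kind also support optical highlighting and tracking of a selected protein pool, pulse-chase style imaging, and single-molecule localization super-resolution microscopy.
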