>Addgene plasmid #54510 | mEos2-C1 | depositor partial sequence | sequence record 84907 | insert sequence
AAGTCTCCACCCCATTGACGTCAATGGGAGTTTGTTTGGCACCAAAATCAACGGGACTTTCCAAAATGTC
GTAACAACTCCGCCCCATTGACGCAAATGGGCGGTAGGCGTGTACGGTGGGAGGTCTATATAAGCAGAGC
TGGTTTAGTGAACCGTCAGATCCGCTAGCGCTACCGGTCGCCACCATGAGTGCGATTAAGCCAGACATGA
AGATCAAACTCCGTATGGAAGGCAACGTAAACGGGCACCACTTTGTGATCGACGGAGATGGTACAGGCAA
GCCTTTTGAGGGAAAACAGAGTATGGATCTTGAAGTCAAAGAGGGCGGACCTCTGCCTTTTGCCTTTGAT
ATCCTGACCACTGCATTCCATTACGGCAACAGGGTATTCGCCAAATATCCAGACAACATACAAGACTATT
TTAAGCAGTCGTTTCCTAAGGGGTATTCGTGGGAACGAAGCTTGACTTTCGAAGACGGGGGCATTTGCAT
TGCCAGAAACGACATAACAATGGAAGGGGACACTTTCTATAATAAAGTTCGATTTTATGGTACCAACTTT
CCCGCCAATGGTCCAGTTATGCAGAAGAAGACGCTGAAATGGGAGCCCTCCACTGAGAAAATGTATGTGC
GTGATGGAGTGCTGACGGGTGATATTCATATGGCTTTGTTGCTTGAAGGAAATGCCCATTACCGATGTGA
CTTCAGAACTACTTACAAAGCTAAGGAGAAGGGTGTCAAGTTACCAGGCTACCACTTTGTGGACCACTGC
ATTGAGATTTTAAGCCATGACAAAGATTACAACAAGGTTAAGCTGTATGAGCATGCTGTTGCTCATTCTG
GATTGCCTGACAATGCCAGACGATCCGGACTCAGATCTCGAGCTCAAGCTTCGAATTCTGCAGTCGACGG
TACCGCGGGCCCGGGATCCACCGGATCTAGATAACTGATCATAATCAGCCATACCACATTTGTAGAGGTT
TTACTTGCTTTAAAAAACCTCCCACACCTCCCCCTGAACCTGAAACATAAAATGAATGCAATTGTTGTTG
TTAACTTGTTTATTGCAGCTTATAATGGTTACAATAAAGCAATAGCATCACAATTTCACAAATAAGCATT
TTTTTCACTGCATTCT
