>Addgene plasmid #54510 | mEos2-C1 | addgene partial sequence | sequence record 90981 | CMV-F 5'-CGCAAATGGGCGGTAGGCGTG-3'
GTGAACCGTCAGATCCGCTAGCGCTACCGGTCGCCACCATGAGTGCGATTAAGCCAGACATGAAGATCAA
ACTCCGTATGGAAGGCAACGTAAACGGGCACCACTTTGTGATCGACGGAGATGGTACAGGCAAGCCTTTT
GAGGGAAAACAGAGTATGGATCTTGAAGTCAAAGAGGGCGGACCTCTGCCTTTTGCCTTTGATATCCTGA
CCACTGCATTCCATTACGGCAACAGGGTATTCGCCAAATATCCAGACAACATACAAGACTATTTTAAGCA
GTCGTTTCCTAAGGGGTATTCGTGGGAACGAAGCTTGACTTTCGAAGACGGGGGCATTTGCATTGCCAGA
AACGACATAACAATGGAAGGGGACACTTTCTATAATAAAGTTCGATTTTATGGTACCAACTTTCCCGCCA
ATGGTCCAGTTATGCAGAAGAAGACGCTGAAATGGGAGCCCTCCACTGAGAAAATGTATGTGCGTGATGG
AGTGCTGACGGGTGATATTCATATGGCTTTGTTGCTTGAAGGAAATGCCCATTACCGATGTGACTTCAGA
ACTACTTACAAAGCTAAGGAGAAGGGTGTCAAGTTACCAGGCTACCACTTTGTGGACCACTGCATTGAGA
TTTTAAGCCATGACAAAGATTACAACAAGGTTAAGCTGTATGAGCATGCTGTTGCTCATTCTGGATTGCC
TGACAATGCCAGACGATCCGGACTCAGATCTCGAGCTCAAGCTTCGAATTCTGCAGTCGACGGTACCGCG
GG
